>Addgene plasmid #143901 | TFORF1015 | addgene full sequence | sequence record 404567 | Addgene NGS Result
TTAATGTAGTCTTATGCAATACTCTTGTAGTCTTGCAACATGGTAACGATGAGTTAGCAACATGCCTTAC
AAGGAGAGAAAAAGCACCGTGCATGCCGATTGGTGGAAGTAAGGTGGTACGATCGTGCCTTATTAGGAAG
GCAACAGACGGGTCTGACATGGATTGGACGAACCACTGAATTGCCGCATTGCAGAGATATTGTATTTAAG
TGCCTAGCTCGATACATAAACGGGTCTCTCTGGTTAGACCAGATCTGAGCCTGGGAGCTCTCTGGCTAAC
TAGGGAACCCACTGCTTAAGCCTCAATAAAGCTTGCCTTGAGTGCTTCAAGTAGTGTGTGCCCGTCTGTT
GTGTGACTCTGGTAACTAGAGATCCCTCAGACCCTTTTAGTCAGTGTGGAAAATCTCTAGCAGTGGCGCC
CGAACAGGGACTTGAAAGCGAAAGGGAAACCAGAGGAGCTCTCTCGACGCAGGACTCGGCTTGCTGAAGC
GCGCACGGCAAGAGGCGAGGGGCGGCGACTGGTGAGTACGCCAAAAATTTTGACTAGCGGAGGCTAGAAG
GAGAGAGATGGGTGCGAGAGCGTCAGTATTAAGCGGGGGAGAATTAGATCGCGATGGGAAAAAATTCGGT
TAAGGCCAGGGGGAAAGAAAAAATATAAATTAAAACATATAGTATGGGCAAGCAGGGAGCTAGAACGATT
CGCAGTTAATCCTGGCCTGTTAGAAACATCAGAAGGCTGTAGACAAATACTGGGACAGCTACAACCATCC
CTTCAGACAGGATCAGAAGAACTTAGATCATTATATAATACAGTAGCAACCCTCTATTGTGTGCATCAAA
GGATAGAGATAAAAGACACCAAGGAAGCTTTAGACAAGATAGAGGAAGAGCAAAACAAAAGTAAGACCAC
CGCACAGCAAGCGGCCGCTGATCTTCAGACCTGGAGGAGGAGATATGAGGGACAATTGGAGAAGTGAATT
ATATAAATATAAAGTAGTAAAAATTGAACCATTAGGAGTAGCACCCACCAAGGCAAAGAGAAGAGTGGTG
CAGAGAGAAAAAAGAGCAGTGGGAATAGGAGCTTTGTTCCTTGGGTTCTTGGGAGCAGCAGGAAGCACTA
TGGGCGCAGCGTCAATGACGCTGACGGTACAGGCCAGACAATTATTGTCTGGTATAGTGCAGCAGCAGAA
CAATTTGCTGAGGGCTATTGAGGCGCAACAGCATCTGTTGCAACTCACAGTCTGGGGCATCAAGCAGCTC
CAGGCAAGAATCCTGGCTGTGGAAAGATACCTAAAGGATCAACAGCTCCTGGGGATTTGGGGTTGCTCTG
GAAAACTCATTTGCACCACTGCTGTGCCTTGGAATGCTAGTTGGAGTAATAAATCTCTGGAACAGATTTG
GAATCACACGACCTGGATGGAGTGGGACAGAGAAATTAACAATTACACAAGCTTAATACACTCCTTAATT
GAAGAATCGCAAAACCAGCAAGAAAAGAATGAACAAGAATTATTGGAATTAGATAAATGGGCAAGTTTGT
GGAATTGGTTTAACATAACAAATTGGCTGTGGTATATAAAATTATTCATAATGATAGTAGGAGGCTTGGT
AGGTTTAAGAATAGTTTTTGCTGTACTTTCTATAGTGAATAGAGTTAGGCAGGGATATTCACCATTATCG
TTTCAGACCCACCTCCCAACCCCGAGGGGACCCATGCATTGCATCTCAATTAGTCAGCAACCAGGTGTGG
AAAGTCCCCAGGCTCCCCAGCAGGCAGAAGTATGCAAAGCATGCGTCTCAATTAGTCAGCAACCATAGTC
CCGCCCCTAACTCCGCCCATCCCGCCCCTAACTCCGCCCAGTTCCGCCCATTCTCCGCCCCATGGCTGAC
TAATTTTTTTTATTTATGCAGAGGCCGAGGCCGCCTCGGCCTCTGAGCTATTCCAGAAGTAGTGAGGAGG
CTTTTTTGGAGGCCTAGGCTTTTGCAAAAAGCTTTCTAGAGGTACCACCGGAGCTTACCATGACCGAGTA
CAAGCCCACGGTGCGCCTCGCCACCCGCGACGACGTCCCCAGGGCCGTACGCACCCTCGCCGCCGCGTTC
GCCGACTACCCCGCCACGCGCCACACCGTCGATCCGGACCGCCACATCGAGCGGGTCACCGAGCTGCAAG
AACTCTTCCTCACGCGCGTCGGGCTCGACATCGGCAAGGTGTGGGTCGCGGACGACGGCGCCGCCGTGGC
GGTCTGGACCACGCCGGAGAGCGTCGAAGCGGGGGCGGTGTTCGCCGAGATCGGCCCGCGCATGGCCGAG
TTGAGCGGTTCCCGGCTGGCCGCGCAGCAACAGATGGAAGGCCTCCTGGCGCCGCACCGGCCCAAGGAGC
CCGCGTGGTTCCTGGCCACCGTCGGCGTCTCGCCCGACCACCAGGGCAAGGGTCTGGGCAGCGCCGTCGT
GCTCCCCGGAGTGGAGGCGGCCGAGCGCGCCGGGGTGCCCGCCTTCCTGGAGACCTCCGCGCCCCGCAAC
CTCCCCTTCTACGAGCGGCTCGGCTTCACCGTCACCGCCGACGTCGAGGTGCCCGAAGGACCGCGCACCT
GGTGCATGACCCGCAAGCCCGGTGCCAGTTAACGAATTCTAGATCTTGAGACAAATGGCAGTATTCATCC
ACAATTTTAAAAGAAAAGGGGGGATTGGGGGGTACAGTGCAGGGGAAAGAATAGTAGACATAATAGCAAC
AGACATACAAACTAAAGAATTACAAAAACAAATTACAAAAATTCAAAATTTTCGGGTTTATTACAGGGAC
AGCAGAGATCCACTTTGGCGCCGGCTCGAGGCCTGCAGGTGCAAAGATGGATAAAGTTTTAAACAGAGAG
GAATCTTTGCAGCTAATGGACCTTCTAGGTCTTGAAAGGAGTGGGAATTGGCTCCGGTGCCCGTCAGTGG
GCAGAGCGCACATCGCCCACAGTCCCCGAGAAGTTGGGGGGAGGGGTCGGCAATTGAACCGGTGCCTAGA
GAAGGTGGCGCGGGGTAAACTGGGAAAGTGATGTCGTGTACTGGCTCCGCCTTTTTCCCGAGGGTGGGGG
AGAACCGTATATAAGTGCAGTAGTCGCCGTGAACGTTCTTTTTCGCAACGGGTTTGCCGCCAGAACACAG
GTAAGTGCCGTGTGTGGTTCCCGCGGGCCTGGCCTCTTTACGGGTTATGGCCCTTGCGTGCCTTGAATTA
CTTCCACCTGGCTGCAGTACGTGATTCTTGATCCCGAGCTTCGGGTTGGAAGTGGGTGGGAGAGTTCGAG
GCCTTGCGCTTAAGGAGCCCCTTCGCCTCGTGCTTGAGTTGAGGCCTGGCCTGGGCGCTGGGGCCGCCGC
GTGCGAATCTGGTGGCACCTTCGCGCCTGTCTCGCTGCTTTCGATAAGTCTCTAGCCATTTAAAATTTTT
GATGACCTGCTGCGACGCTTTTTTTCTGGCAAGATAGTCTTGTAAATGCGGGCCAAGATCTGCACACTGG
TATTTCGGTTTTTGGGGCCGCGGGCGGCGACGGGGCCCGTGCGTCCCAGCGCACATGTTCGGCGAGGCGG
GGCCTGCGAGCGCGGCCACCGAGAATCGGACGGGGGTAGTCTCAAGCTGGCCGGCCTGCTCTGGTGCCTG
GCCTCGCGCCGCCGTGTATCGCCCCGCCCTGGGCGGCAAGGCTGGCCCGGTCGGCACCAGTTGCGTGAGC
GGAAAGATGGCCGCTTCCCGGCCCTGCTGCAGGGAGCTCAAAATGGAGGACGCGGCGCTCGGGAGAGCGG
GCGGGTGAGTCACCCACACAAAGGAAAAGGGCCTTTCCGTCCTCAGCCGTCGCTTCATGTGACTCCACGG
AGTACCGGGCGCCGTCCAGGCACCTCGATTAGTTCTCGAGCTTTTGGAGTACGTCGTCTTTAGGTTGGGG
GGAGGGGTTTTATGCGATGGAGTTTCCCCACACTGAGTGGGTGGAGACTGAAGTTAGGCCAGCTTGGCAC
TTGATGTAATTCTCCTTGGAATTTGCCCTTTTTGAGTTTGGATCTTGGTTCATTCTCAAGCCTCAGACAG
TGGTTCAAAGTTTTTTTCTTCCATTTCAGGTGTCGTGAGGCTAGCACCGCCACCATGGCCCATGCATTGG
TGACGTTCAGGGATGTGGCTATAGACTTCTCTCAGAAGGAATGGGAGTGCCTGGACACTACCCAGAGGAA
ATTGTACAGAGATGTGATGTTGGAGAATTATAATAACTTGGTCTCACTGGGATATTCTGGCTCAAAGCCA
GATGTGATTACCTTACTGGAGCAAGGGAAAGAGCCCTGCGTGGTGGCGAGGGATGTGACAGGAAGACAGT
GCCCCGGTTTGTTATCCAGGCATAAGACCAAGAAATTATCTTCAGAAAAGGACATTCATGAAATCAGTTT
ATCCAAAGAGAGTATAATAGAAAAAAGTAAAACTCTTCGTCTGAAAGGATCCATTTTTAGAAATGAGTGG
CAGAACAAAAGTGAGTTTGAGGGTCAACAGGGACTTAAAGAAAGATCTATCAGTCAAAAGAAAATCGTCT
CTAAAAAAATGTCAACTGATAGAAAACGTCCCTCTTTTACTCTGAATCAGAGAATTCACAATAGTGAGAA
AAGCTGTGACTCACACTTGGTTCAACATGGGAAAATAGATTCTGATGTGAAACATGATTGTAAAGAATGT
GGGAGTACTTTTAATAATGTCTATCAGCTTACTCTCCATCAGAAAATTCATACTGGTGAAAAATCCTGTA
AATGTGAGAAATGTGGGAAAGTTTTTAGTCATAGCTATCAACTTACTCTGCATCAGAGATTTCATACTGG
TGAGAAACCCTATGAATGTCAAGAATGTGGGAAGACCTTTACTCTTTACCCACAACTTAATCGACATCAG
AAAATTCACACTGGTAAAAAACCCTATATGTGTAAGAAATGTGATAAGGGTTTTTTTAGTAGATTAGAAC
TTACTCAACATAAAAGAATTCATACTGGTAAGAAATCTTATGAATGTAAAGAATGTGGAAAAGTTTTTCA
ACTTATTTTCTACTTTAAAGAACATGAGAGAATTCATACAGGTAAGAAACCCTATGAATGTAAGGAGTGT
GGGAAAGCTTTTAGTGTATGCGGACAACTTACCCGTCATCAGAAAATTCATACTGGTGTAAAACCCTACG
AATGTAAGGAATGTGGAAAGACCTTTAGACTTAGTTTTTACCTTACTGAACACAGAAGAACTCATGCAGG
TAAGAAACCTTATGAATGTAAGGAGTGTGGGAAATCATTTAATGTGCGTGGACAGCTTAATCGGCATAAA
ACAATCCATACTGGTATAAAACCTTTTGCATGTAAGGTGTGTGAGAAGGCTTTTAGTTATAGTGGTGACC
TCAGAGTACATTCTAGAATTCATACTGGAGAGAAACCATATGAATGTAAGGAATGCGGGAAAGCCTTTAT
GCTTCGTTCAGTCCTTACTGAACATCAGAGACTTCATACTGGTGTGAAGCCCTACGAATGTAAGGAATGT
GGGAAGACCTTTCGAGTTCGTTCTCAAATTAGTCTACATAAGAAAATTCATACTGATGTGAAGCCCTACA
AATGTGTACGATGTGGGAAGACCTTTAGATTTGGTTTCTACCTTACTGAACACCAGAGAATTCACACTGG
TGAAAAGCCCTATAAATGTAAAGAATGTGGAAAGGCCTTTATTCGTAGAGGGAATCTTAAAGAACATCTG
AAAATTCATTCTGGTTTAAAACCCTATGACTGTAAAGAATGTGGGAAGTCCTTTAGTCGGCGTGGGCAGT
TCACTGAACATCAGAAAATTCATACGGGTGTAAAACCATACAAATGTAAAGAATGTGGGAAGGCCTTTAG
TCGTAGTGTAGACCTTAGAATACATCAAAGAATTCATACTGGTGAGAAACCCTATGAGTGTAAACAATGT
GGGAAGGCCTTTAGACTTAATTCACACCTTACTGAACATCAGAGAATTCACACTGGTGAGAAACCCTATG
AGTGTAAGGTATGTAGAAAGGCCTTTAGACAATATTCACATCTTTATCAACATCAGAAAACTCATAATGT
AATTTAGTAATGAACTAGTCCGTAACTTGAAAGTATTTCGATTTCTTGGCTTTATATATCTTGTGGAAAG
GACGACGAAGGAGTATTGAGACAGCGGGCACGCGTTAAGTCGACAATCAACCTCTGGATTACAAAATTTG
TGAAAGATTGACTGGTATTCTTAACTATGTTGCTCCTTTTACGCTATGTGGATACGCTGCTTTAATGCCT
TTGTATCATGCTATTGCTTCCCGTATGGCTTTCATTTTCTCCTCCTTGTATAAATCCTGGTTGCTGTCTC
TTTATGAGGAGTTGTGGCCCGTTGTCAGGCAACGTGGCGTGGTGTGCACTGTGTTTGCTGACGCAACCCC
CACTGGTTGGGGCATTGCCACCACCTGTCAGCTCCTTTCCGGGACTTTCGCTTTCCCCCTCCCTATTGCC
ACGGCGGAACTCATCGCCGCCTGCCTTGCCCGCTGCTGGACAGGGGCTCGGCTGTTGGGCACTGACAATT
CCGTGGTGTTGTCGGGGAAATCATCGTCCTTTCCTTGGCTGCTCGCCTGTGTTGCCACCTGGATTCTGCG
CGGGACGTCCTTCTGCTACGTCCCTTCGGCCCTCAATCCAGCGGACCTTCCTTCCCGCGGCCTGCTGCCG
GCTCTGCGGCCTCTTCCGCGTCTTCGCCTTCGCCCTCAGACGAGTCGGATCTCCCTTTGGGCCGCCTCCC
CGCGTCGACTTTAAGACCAATGACTTACAAGGCAGCTGTAGATCTTAGCCACTTTTTAAAAGAAAAGGGG
GGACTGGAAGGGCTAATTCACTCCCAACGAAGACAAGATCTGCTTTTTGCTTGTACTGGGTCTCTCTGGT
TAGACCAGATCTGAGCCTGGGAGCTCTCTGGCTAACTAGGGAACCCACTGCTTAAGCCTCAATAAAGCTT
GCCTTGAGTGCTTCAAGTAGTGTGTGCCCGTCTGTTGTGTGACTCTGGTAACTAGAGATCCCTCAGACCC
TTTTAGTCAGTGTGGAAAATCTCTAGCAGTACGTATAGTAGTTCATGTCATCTTATTATTCAGTATTTAT
AACTTGCAAAGAAATGAATATCAGAGAGTGAGAGGAACTTGTTTATTGCAGCTTATAATGGTTACAAATA
AAGCAATAGCATCACAAATTTCACAAATAAAGCATTTTTTTCACTGCATTCTAGTTGTGGTTTGTCCAAA
CTCATCAATGTATCTTATCATGTCTGGCTCTAGCTATCCCGCCCCTAACTCCGCCCATCCCGCCCCTAAC
TCCGCCCAGTTCCGCCCATTCTCCGCCCCATGGCTGACTAATTTTTTTTATTTATGCAGAGGCCGAGGCC
GCCTCGGCCTCTGAGCTATTCCAGAAGTAGTGAGGAGGCTTTTTTGGAGGCCTAGGGACGTACCCAATTC
GCCCTATAGTGAGTCGTATTACGCGCGCTCACTGGCCGTCGTTTTACAACGTCGTGACTGGGAAAACCCT
GGCGTTACCCAACTTAATCGCCTTGCAGCACATCCCCCTTTCGCCAGCTGGCGTAATAGCGAAGAGGCCC
GCACCGATCGCCCTTCCCAACAGTTGCGCAGCCTGAATGGCGAATGGG
[124 nt withheld, positions 7679-7802]
C
[91 nt withheld, positions 7804-7894]
A
[49 nt withheld, positions 7896-7944]
CCTTTGACGTTGGAGTCCACGTTCTTT
[37 nt withheld, positions 7972-8008]
ACCCTATCTCGGTCTATTCTTTTGATTTATAAGGGATTTTGCCGATTTCGGCCTATTGGTTAAAAAATGA
GCTGATTTAACAAAAATTTAACGCGAATTTTAACAAAATATTAACGCTTACAATTTAGGTGGCACTTTTC
GGGGAAATGTGCGCGGAACCCCTATTTGTTTATTTTTCTAAATACATTCAAATATGTATCCGCTCATGAG
ACAATAACCCTGATAAATGCTTCAATAATATTGAAAAAGGAAGAGTATGAGTATTCAACATTTCCGTGTC
GCCCTTATTCCCTTTTTTGCGGCATTTTGCCTTCCTGTTTTTGCTCACCCAGAAACGCTGGTGAAAGTAA
AAGATGCTGAAGATCAGTTGGGTGCACGAGTGGGTTACATCGAACTGGATCTCAACAGCGGTAAGATCCT
TGAGAGTTTTCGCCCCGAAGAACGTTTTCCAATGATGAGCACTTTTAAAGTTCTGCTATGTGGCGCGGTA
TTATCCCGTATTGACGCCGGGCAAGAGCAACTCGGTCGCCGCATACACTATTCTCAGAATGACTTGGTTG
AGTACTCACCAGTCACAGAAAAGCATCTTACGGATGGCATGACAGTAAGAGAATTATGCAGTGCTGCCAT
AACCATGAGTGATAACACTGCGGCCAACTTACTTCTGACAACGATCGGAGGACCGAAGGAGCTAACCGCT
TTTTTGCACAACATGGGGGATCATGTAACTCGCCTTGATCGTTGGGAACCGGAGCTGAATGAAGCCATAC
CAAACGACGAGCGTGACACCACGATGCCTGTAGCAATGGCAACAACGTTGCGCAAACTATTAACTGGCGA
ACTACTTACTCTAGCTTCCCGGCAACAATTAATAGACTGGATGGAGGCGGATAAAGTTGCAGGACCACTT
CTGCGCTCGGCCCTTCCGGCTGGCTGGTTTATTGCTGATAAATCTGGAGCCGGTGAGCGTGGGTCTCGCG
GTATCATTGCAGCACTGGGGCCAGATGGTAAGCCCTCCCGTATCGTAGTTATCTACACGACGGGGAGTCA
GGCAACTATGGATGAACGAAATAGACAGATCGCTGAGATAGGTGCCTCACTGATTAAGCATTGGTAACTG
TCAGACCAAGTTTACTCATATATACTTTAGATTGATTTAAAACTTCATTTTTAATTTAAAAGGATCTAGG
TGAAGATCCTTTTTGATAATCTCATGACCAAAATCCCTTAACGTGAGTTTTCGTTCCACTGAGCGTCAGA
CCCCGTAGAAAAGATCAAAGGATCTTCTTGAGATCCTTTTTTTCTGCGCGTAATCTGCTGCTTGCAAACA
AAAAAACCACCGCTACCAGCGGTGGTTTGTTTGCCGGATCAAGAGCTACCAACTCTTTTTCCGAAGGTAA
CTGGCTTCAGCAGAGCGCAGATACCAAATACTGTTCTTCTAGTGTAGCCGTAGTTAGGCCACCACTTCAA
GAACTCTGTAGCACCGCCTACATACCTCGCTCTGCTAATCCTGTTACCAGTGGCTGCTGCCAGTGGCGAT
AAGTCGTGTCTTACCGGGTTGGACTCAAGACGATAGTTACCGGATAAGGCGCAGCGGTCGGGCTGAACGG
GGGGTTCGTGCACACAGCCCAGCTTGGAGCGAACGACCTACACCGAACTGAGATACCTACAGCGTGAGCT
ATGAGAAAGCGCCACGCTTCCCGAAGGGAGAAAGGCGGACAGGTATCCGGTAAGCGGCAGGGTCGGAACA
GGAGAGCGCACGAGGGAGCTTCCAGGGGGAAACGCCTGGTATCTTTATAGTCCTGTCGGGTTTCGCCACC
TCTGACTTGAGCGTCGATTTTTGTGATGCTCGTCAGGGGGGCGGAGCCTATGGAAAAACGCCAGCAACGC
GGCCTTTTTACGGTTCCTGGCCTTTTGCTGGCCTTTTGCTCACATGTTCTTTCCTGCGTTATCCCCTGAT
TCTGTGGATAACCGTATTACCGCCTTTGAGTGAGCTGATACCGCTCGCCGCAGCCGAACGACCGAGCGCA
GCGAGTCAGTGAGCGAGGAAGCGGAAGAGCGCCCAATACGCAAACCGCCTCTCCCCGCGCGTTGGCCGAT
TCATTAATGCAGCTGGCACGACAGGTTTCCCGACTGGAAAGCGGGCAGTGAGCGCAACGCAATTAATGTG
AGTTAGCTCACTCATTAGGCACCCCAGGCTTTACACTTTATGCTTCCGGCTCGTATGTTGTGTGGAATTG
TGAGCGGATAACAATTTCACACAGGAAACAGCTATGACCATGATTACGCCAAGCGCGCAATTAACCCTCA
CTAAAGGGAACAAAAGCTGGAGCTGCAAGC
Features (pLannotate 1.2.2; 31 found; start..end, strand, type, name):
      5..231     +  promoter       RSV promoter: Rous sarcoma virus enhancer/promoter
    232..412     +  LTR            5' LTR (truncated): truncated 5' long terminal repeat (LTR) from HIV-1
    459..584     +  misc_feature   HIV-1 Ψ: packaging signal of human immunodeficiency virus type 1
    568..931     +  CDS            HIV-1 gag (fragment): gag protein from human immunodeficiency virus 1; gag
   1077..1310    +  misc_feature   RRE: The Rev response element (RRE) of HIV-1 allows for Rev-dependent mRNA export from the nucleus to the cytoplasm.
   1687..1713    +  CDS            Rev (fragment): human immunodeficiency virus 1 (HIV-1) Rev protein; rev; enhances nuclear export of unspliced and incompletely spliced viral mRNAs
   1720..1743    +  promoter       SV40 promoter (fragment): SV40 early promoter
   1744..1815    +  promoter       SV40 promoter (fragment): SV40 enhancer and early promoter
   1839..1974    +  rep_origin     SV40 ori: SV40 origin of replication
   2020..2616    +  CDS            PuroR (fragment): puromycin N-acetyltransferase; pac from Streptomyces; confers resistance to puromycin
   2665..2782    +  misc_feature   cPPT/CTS: central polypurine tract and central termination sequence of HIV-1
   2847..2913    +  CDS            small t antigen (fragment): SV40 (simian virus 40) small t antigen
   2920..4098    +  promoter       EF-1α promoter: strong constitutive promoter for human elongation factor EF-1α
   4115..4768    +  CDS            ZNF540 (fragment): ZN540_HUMAN - Experimental evidence at protein level: Swiss-Prot protein existence level 1. May act as a transcriptional repressor. From Homo sapiens (Human).
   6110..6163    +  promoter       U6 promoter (fragment): RNA polymerase III promoter for human U6 snRNA
   6205..6793    +  misc_feature   WPRE: woodchuck hepatitis virus posttranscriptional regulatory element
   6844..6863    +  misc_feature   cPPT/CTS (fragment): central polypurine tract and central termination sequence of HIV-1
   6865..7098    +  LTR            3' LTR (ΔU3): self-inactivating 3' long terminal repeat (LTR) from HIV-1
   7176..7297    +  polyA_signal   SV40 poly(A) signal: SV40 polyadenylation signal
   7337..7472    +  rep_origin     SV40 ori: SV40 origin of replication
   7493..7511    -  promoter       T7 promoter: promoter for bacteriophage T7 RNA polymerase
   7519..7674    +  CDS            lacZα (fragment): LacZα fragment of β-galactosidase; lacZ fragment
   7679..8107    +  rep_origin     f1 ori (sequence partly withheld): f1 bacteriophage origin of replication; arrow indicates direction of (+) strand synthesis
   8160..8264    +  promoter       AmpR promoter: bla
   8265..9125    +  CDS            AmpR: β-lactamase; bla; confers resistance to ampicillin, carbenicillin, and related antibiotics
   9296..9884    +  rep_origin     ori: high-copy-number ColE1/pMB1/pBR322/pUC origin of replication
  10067..10159   +  CDS            lacI (fragment): lac repressor; lacI; The lac repressor binds to the lac operator to inhibit transcription in E. coli. This inhibition can be relieved by adding lactose or isopropyl-β-D-thiogalactopyranoside (IPTG).
  10172..10193   +  protein_bind   CAP binding site: CAP binding activates transcription in the presence of cAMP. E. coli catabolite activator protein
  10208..10238   +  promoter       lac promoter: promoter for the E. coli lac operon
  10246..10262   +  protein_bind   lac operator: The lac repressor binds to the lac operator to inhibit transcription in E. coli. This inhibition can be relieved by adding lactose or isopropyl-β-D-thiogalactopyranoside (IPTG). lac repressor encoded by lacI
  10307..10325   +  promoter       T3 promoter: promoter for bacteriophage T3 RNA polymerase
