[The description below was written by a language model from this plasmid's Addgene catalogue record and pLannotate feature annotations shown in this document.]
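Description:
TFORF1015 is a third-generation, self-inactivating lentiviral expression plasmid built on the pLX_TRC317 backbone and carrying the human zinc-finger gene ZNF540, a protein annotated as a possible transcriptional repressor. It belongs to a barcoded transcription factor ORF collection: each member carries a unique 24-bp barcode so that the overexpressed factor can be identified by sequencing in pooled screens, such as those looking for drivers of directed differentiation. The ORF portion was made by gene synthesis. In bacteria the plasmid is maintained through a high-copy ColE1/pUC-type origin and ampicillin resistance (AmpR). An f1 origin and remnants of a lac/T7/T3 cloning region are also present. The depositor notes that the plasmid can recombine, as is common for LTR-containing vectors.

The viral genome is transcribed from an RSV promoter fused to a truncated HIV-1 5' LTR. It includes the Ψ packaging signal with a gag fragment, the RRE for Rev-dependent nuclear export, a cPPT/CTS, and a ΔU3 3' LTR followed by an SV40 polyadenylation signal. Within this unit, an SV40 early promoter drives puromycin N-acetyltransferase for selecting transduced mammalian cells, and a separate EF-1α promoter drives constitutive ZNF540 expression. A WPRE downstream enhances transcript stability and expression.

The automated annotation labels only the first roughly 650 bp after the EF-1α promoter as ZNF540, although the catalogued insert is about 2.1 kb. The unannotated stretch before the WPRE probably holds the rest of the ORF. The barcode is not annotated, so the record does not give its position. The 10,348-nt sequence length matches backbone plus insert.
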