Addgene plasmid #143901: TFORF1015
Purpose: Lentiviral vector for overexpressing transcription factor ORFs with unique 24-bp barcodes. Barcodes facilitate identification of transcription factors in pooled screens.
Depositing lab: Feng Zhang. Depositing organization: Broad Institute. Publication: A transcription factor atlas of directed differentiation. Joung J, Ma S, Tay T, Geiger-Schuller KR, Kirchgatterer PC, Verdine VK, Guo B, Arias-Garcia MA, Allen WE, Singh A, Kuksenko O, Abudayyeh OO, Gootenberg JS, Fu Z, Macrae RK, Buenrostro JD, Regev A, Zhang F. Cell. 2023 Jan 5;186(1):209-229.e26. doi: 10.1016/j.cell.2022.11.026. PubMed 36608654.
Backbone
  Vector backbone: pLX_TRC317
  Backbone manufacturer: Broad Institute Genetic Perturbation Platform
  Backbone size w/o insert (bp): 8264
  Vector type: Mammalian Expression, Lentiviral
  Selectable markers: Puromycin
Growth in bacteria
  Bacterial resistance: Ampicillin, 100 μg/mL
  Growth temperature: 37°C
  Growth strain: NEB Stable
  Copy number: High Copy
Gene/Insert
  Gene/Insert name: ZNF540
  Species: H. sapiens (human)
  Insert size (bp): 2084
  Entrez Gene: ZNF540 (a.k.a. Nbla10512)
  Promoter: EF1a
  Cloning method: Unknown
  Sequencing primers: 5′ GGGTGGAGACTGAAGTTAGGCCAG; 3′ CACATAGCGTAAAAGGAGCAACATAG
Terms and licenses: Academic/Nonprofit Terms; Industry Terms: Not Available to Industry
Depositor comments: NM_152606,NM_001172225,ENST00000592533,ENST00000316433,ENST00000343599 . The transcription factor ORF portion of this plasmid was synthesized by Genewiz. Please test multiple small colonies in case of plasmid recombination. To make this collection available in a timely manner, a portion of this collection was not fully sequenced by Addgene. If an Addgene verified full plasmid sequence is not available, please contact us prior to placing an order to request the full sequence.
How to cite: TFORF1015 was a gift from Feng Zhang (Addgene plasmid # 143901 ; http://n2t.net/addgene:143901 ; RRID:Addgene_143901)
