>Addgene plasmid #143901 | TFORF1015 | depositor partial sequence | sequence record 283830 | Insert
ACCGCCACCATGGCCCATGCATTGGTGACGTTCAGGGATGTGGCTATAGACTTCTCTCAGAAGGAATGGG
AGTGCCTGGACACTACCCAGAGGAAATTGTACAGAGATGTGATGTTGGAGAATTATAATAACTTGGTCTC
ACTGGGATATTCTGGCTCAAAGCCAGATGTGATTACCTTACTGGAGCAAGGGAAAGAGCCCTGCGTGGTG
GCGAGGGATGTGACAGGAAGACAGTGCCCCGGTTTGTTATCCAGGCATAAGACCAAGAAATTATCTTCAG
AAAAGGACATTCATGAAATCAGTTTATCCAAAGAGAGTATAATAGAAAAAAGTAAAACTCTTCGTCTGAA
AGGATCCATTTTTAGAAATGAGTGGCAGAACAAAAGTGAGTTTGAGGGTCAACAGGGACTTAAAGAAAGA
TCTATCAGTCAAAAGAAAATCGTCTCTAAAAAAATGTCAACTGATAGAAAACGTCCCTCTTTTACTCTGA
ATCAGAGAATTCACAATAGTGAGAAAAGCTGTGACTCACACTTGGTTCAACATGGGAAAATAGATTCTGA
TGTGAAACATGATTGTAAAGAATGTGGGAGTACTTTTAATAATGTCTATCAGCTTACTCTCCATCAGAAA
ATTCATACTGGTGAAAAATCCTGTAAATGTGAGAAATGTGGGAAAGTTTTTAGTCATAGCTATCAACTTA
CTCTGCATCAGAGATTTCATACTGGTGAGAAACCCTATGAATGTCAAGAATGTGGGAAGACCTTTACTCT
TTACCCACAACTTAATCGACATCAGAAAATTCACACTGGTAAAAAACCCTATATGTGTAAGAAATGTGAT
AAGGGTTTTTTTAGTAGATTAGAACTTACTCAACATAAAAGAATTCATACTGGTAAGAAATCTTATGAAT
GTAAAGAATGTGGAAAAGTTTTTCAACTTATTTTCTACTTTAAAGAACATGAGAGAATTCATACAGGTAA
GAAACCCTATGAATGTAAGGAGTGTGGGAAAGCTTTTAGTGTATGCGGACAACTTACCCGTCATCAGAAA
ATTCATACTGGTGTAAAACCCTACGAATGTAAGGAATGTGGAAAGACCTTTAGACTTAGTTTTTACCTTA
CTGAACACAGAAGAACTCATGCAGGTAAGAAACCTTATGAATGTAAGGAGTGTGGGAAATCATTTAATGT
GCGTGGACAGCTTAATCGGCATAAAACAATCCATACTGGTATAAAACCTTTTGCATGTAAGGTGTGTGAG
AAGGCTTTTAGTTATAGTGGTGACCTCAGAGTACATTCTAGAATTCATACTGGAGAGAAACCATATGAAT
GTAAGGAATGCGGGAAAGCCTTTATGCTTCGTTCAGTCCTTACTGAACATCAGAGACTTCATACTGGTGT
GAAGCCCTACGAATGTAAGGAATGTGGGAAGACCTTTCGAGTTCGTTCTCAAATTAGTCTACATAAGAAA
ATTCATACTGATGTGAAGCCCTACAAATGTGTACGATGTGGGAAGACCTTTAGATTTGGTTTCTACCTTA
CTGAACACCAGAGAATTCACACTGGTGAAAAGCCCTATAAATGTAAAGAATGTGGAAAGGCCTTTATTCG
TAGAGGGAATCTTAAAGAACATCTGAAAATTCATTCTGGTTTAAAACCCTATGACTGTAAAGAATGTGGG
AAGTCCTTTAGTCGGCGTGGGCAGTTCACTGAACATCAGAAAATTCATACGGGTGTAAAACCATACAAAT
GTAAAGAATGTGGGAAGGCCTTTAGTCGTAGTGTAGACCTTAGAATACATCAAAGAATTCATACTGGTGA
GAAACCCTATGAGTGTAAACAATGTGGGAAGGCCTTTAGACTTAATTCACACCTTACTGAACATCAGAGA
ATTCACACTGGTGAGAAACCCTATGAGTGTAAGGTATGTAGAAAGGCCTTTAGACAATATTCACATCTTT
ATCAACATCAGAAAACTCATAATGTAATTTAGTAATGAACTAGTCCGTAACTTGAAAGTATTTCGATTTC
TTGGCTTTATATATCTTGTGGAAAGGACGACGAAGGAGTATTGAGACAGCGGGC
