>Addgene plasmid #143901 | TFORF1015 | depositor partial sequence | sequence record 283831 | Barcode
CGAAGGAGTATTGAGACAGCGGGC
